>Addgene plasmid #244615 | CL20_mEGFP_FOidr_063 | addgene full sequence | sequence record 487973 | Addgene NGS Result
AAAAAAAATCTAACCTCAAGTCAAGGCTTTTCTATGGAATAAGGAATGGACAGCAGGGGGCTGTTTCATA
TACTGATGACCTCTTTATAGCCAACCTTTGTTCATGGCAGCCAGCATATGGGCATATGTTGCCAAACTCT
AAACCAAATACTCATTCTGATGTTTTAAATGATTTGCCCTCCCATATGTCCTTCCGAGTGAGAGACACAA
AAAATTCCAACACACTATTGCAATGAAAATAAATTTCCTTTATTAGCCAGAAGTCAGATGCTCAAGGGGC
TTCATGATGTCCCCATAATTTTTGGCAGAGGGAAAAAGATCTGCTAGCTCGAGCAGCTGAAGCTTTATTG
AGGCTTAAGCAGTGGGTTCCCTAGTTAGCCAGAGAGCTCCCAGGCTCAGATCTGGTCTAACCAGAGAGAC
CCAGTACAGGCAAAAAGCAGATCTTGTCTTCTTTGGGAGTGAATTAGCCCTTCCAGTCCCCCCTTTTCTT
TTAAAAAGTGGCTAAGATCTACAGCTGCCTTGTAAGTCATTGGTCTTAAAGGTACCGTAATCTTATCTAG
AACCGGTTCAGTGAGACAGGTTAATTGGTTTTCCCTCACGGTGAAGGCCATCCTCACTCAGGCGGGACTG
TTTAAAGTCTACTGAGTGACGAGGGTTAAGGATAAGAGGGTGCATGATTGGACTAGGCATTAACTGGATC
ACGCGCGTCGATTCTTGGCGAGGAGACGAAGGTTTAGGGTGAGACTCAGAACTGGCTGGGCAATGGTTGT
TTTCCATAGGGGAGACAGACAGTGGGTAGGATTCCTGGTGATTATTCTCCTGATGGGGGCGTGGGCCTTG
GGCGCGTTCCGCCGGAGACAAACGACGGATCATGTTGTCCAATGGAGAGCGCAAGGGGCGCTGTTCCGGG
TCGGGAGACGGGCGATGATTTGTTGTAATGGGGCTGCGTGAGCGGTGCAAAAGTTCGATAGTGGGTGGGT
TGTGATGAACGTTATCGACACTGGGACGGGGAGTGCGTTGAACACAGTTATCTTCTTCGTGATTTTGATG
CAGGATGACCTCGGGCTGAGTATGGATCGAATTTCCGGGCCGGGAAGCGGCCGCACTTCCCCCGGAGCCT
CCGCTTCCGCCCTTGTACAGCTCGTCCATGCCGAGAGTGATCCCGGCGGCGGTCACGAACTCCAGCAGGA
CCATGTGATCGCGCTTCTCGTTGGGGTCTTTGCTCAGCTTGGACTGGGTGCTCAGGTAGTGGTTGTCGGG
CAGCAGCACGGGGCCGTCGCCGATGGGGGTGTTCTGCTGGTAGTGGTCGGCGAGCTGCACGCTGCCGTCC
TCGATGTTGTGGCGGATCTTGAAGTTCACCTTGATGCCGTTCTTCTGCTTGTCGGCCATGATATAGACGT
TGTGGCTGTTGTAGTTGTACTCCAGCTTGTGCCCCAGGATGTTGCCGTCCTCCTTGAAGTCGATGCCCTT
CAGCTCGATGCGGTTCACCAGGGTGTCGCCCTCGAACTTCACCTCGGCGCGGGTCTTGTAGTTGCCGTCG
TCCTTGAAGAAGATGGTGCGCTCCTGGACGTAGCCTTCGGGCATGGCGGACTTGAAGAAGTCGTGCTGCT
TCATGTGGTCGGGGTAGCGGCTGAAGCACTGCACGCCGTAGGTCAGGGTGGTCACGAGGGTGGGCCAGGG
CACGGGCAGCTTGCCGGTGGTGCAGATGAACTTCAGGGTCAGCTTGCCGTAGGTGGCATCGCCCTCGCCC
TCGCCGGACACGCTGAACTTGTGGCCGTTTACGTCGCCGTCCAGCTCGACCAGGATGGGCACCACCCCGG
TGAACAGCTCCTCGCCCTTGCTCACCATGGTGGCGACCGGTGGATCCCGGGCCCGCGGTACCGTCGACTG
CAGAATTCGGTTCACTAAACGAGCCCGGTTCACTAAACGAGCTCTGCTTATATAGACCTCCCACCGTACA
CGCCTACCGCCCATTTGCGTCAATGGGGCGGAGTTGTTACGACATTTTGGAAAGTCCCGTTGATTTTGGT
GCCAAAACAAACTCCCATTGACGTCAATGGGGTGGAGACTTGGAAATCCCCGTGAGTCAAACCGCTATCC
ACGCCCATTGATGTACTGCCAAAACCGCATCACCATGGTAATAGCGATGACTAATACGTAGATGTACTGC
CAAGTAGGAAAGTCCCATAAGGTCATGTACTGGGCATAATGCCAGGCGGGCCATTTACCGTCATTGACGT
CAATAGGGGGCGTACTTGGCATATGATACACTTGATGTACTGCCAAGTGGGCAGTTTACCGTAAATACTC
CACCCATTGACGTCAATGGAAAGTCCCTATTGGCGTTACTATGGGAACATACGTCATTATTGACGTCAAT
GGGCGGGGGTCGTTGGGCGGTCAGCCAGGCGGGCCATTTACCGTAAGTTATGTAACGCGGAACTCCATAT
ATGGGCTATGAACTAATGACCCCGTAATTGATTACTATTAATAACTAGCACGCGTTCGAAGCTTGAGCTC
GGTCCCCTCGGGGTTGGGAGGTGGGTCTGAAACGATAATGGTGAATATCCCTGCCTAACTCTATTCACTA
TAGAAAGTACAGCAAAAACTATTCTTAAACCTACCAAGCCTCCTACTATCATTATGAATAATTTTATATA
CCACAGCCAATTTGTTATGTTAAACCAATTCCACAAACTTGCCCATTTATCTAATTCCAATAATTCTTGT
TCATTCTTTTCTTGCTGGTTTTGCGATTCTTCAATTAAGGAGTGTATTAAGCTTGTGTAATTGTTAATTT
CTCTGTCCCACTCCATCCAGGTCGTGTGATTCCAAATCTGTTCCAGAGATTTATTACTCCAACTAGCATT
CCAAGGCACAGCAGTGGTGCAAATGAGTTTTCCAGAGCAACCCCAAATCCCCAGGAGCTGTTGATCCTTT
AGGTATCTTTCCACAGCCAGGATTCTTGCCTGGAGCTGCTTGATGCCCCAGACTGTGAGTTGCAACAGAT
GCTGTTGCGCCTCAATAGCCCTCAGCAAATTGTTCTGCTGCTGCACTATACCAGACAATAATTGTCTGGC
CTGTACCGTCAGCGTCATTGACGCTGCGCCCATAGTGCTTCCTGCTGCTCCCAAGAACCCAAGGAACAAA
GCTCCTATTCCCACTGCTCTTTTTTCTCTCTGCACCACTCTTCTCTTTGCCTTGGTGGGTGCTACTCCTA
ATGGTTCAATTTTTACTACTTTATATTTATATAATTCACTTCTCCAATTGTCCCTCATATCTCCTCCTTA
TGGTGTTTTACTAAACTTTTCCATGTTCTAATCCTCATCCTGTCTACTTGCCACACAATCATCACCTGCC
ATCTGTTTTCCATAATCCCTAATGATCTTTGCTTTTCTTCTTGGCACTACTTTTATGTCACTATTATCTT
GTATTACTACTGCCCCTTCACCTTTCCAGAGGAGCTTTGCTGGTCCTTTCCAAAGTGGATTTCTGCTGTC
CCTGTAATAAACCCGAAAATTTTGAATTTTTGTAATTTGTTTTTGTAATTCTTTAGTTTGTATGTCTGTT
GCTATTATGTCTACTATTCTTTCCCCTGCACTGTACCCCCCAATCCCCCCTTTTCTTTTAAAATTGTGGA
TGAATACTGCCATTTGTACTGCTGTCTTAAGATGTTCAGCCTGATCTCTTACCTGTCCTATAATTTTCTT
TAATTCTTTATTCATAGATTCTACTACTCCTTGACTTTGGGGATTGTAGGGAATTTCCAGGTCTGAAGAT
CCTGCTGCTTGCTGTGCTTTTTTCTTACTTTTGTTTTGCTCTTCCTCTATCTTGTCTAAAGCTTCCTTGG
TGTCTTTTATCTCTATCCTTTGATGCACACAATAGAGGGTTGCTACTGTATTATATAATGATCTAAGTTC
TTCTGATCCTGTCTGAAGGGATGGTTGTAGCTGTCCCAGTATTTGTCTACAGCCTTCTGATGTTTCTAAC
AGGCCAGTATTAACTGCGAATCGTTCTAGCTCCCTGCTTGCCCATACTATATGTTTTAATTTATATTTTT
TCTTTCCCCCTGGCCTTAACCGAATTTTTTCCCATCGCGATCTAATTCTCCCCCGCTTAATACTGACGCT
CTCGCACCCATCTCTCTCCTTCTAGCCTCCGCTAGTCAAAATTTTTGGCGTACTCACCAGTCGCCGCCCC
TCGCCTCTTGCCGTGCGCGCTTCAGCAAGCCGAGTCCTGCGTCGAGAGAGCTCCTCTGGTTTCCCTTTCG
CTTTCAAGTCCCTGTTCGGGCGCCACTGCTAGAGATTTTCCACACTGACTAAAAGGGTCTGAGGGATCTC
TAGTTACCAGAGTCACACAACAGACGGGCACACACTACTTGAAGCACTCAAGGCAAGCTTTATTGAGGCT
TAAGCAGTGGGTTCCCTAGTTAGCCAGAGAGCTCCCAGGCTCAGATCTGGTCTAACCAGAGAGACCCAGT
ACAGGCAAAAAGCAGCTGCTTATATGCAGGATCTGAGGGCTCGCCACTCCCCAGTCCCGCCCAGGCCACG
CCTCCCATGGTAATAGCGATGACTAATACGTAGATGTACTGCCAAGTAGGAAAGTCCCATAAGGTCATGT
ACTGGGCATAATGCCAGGCGGGCCATTTACCGTCATTGACGTCAATAGGGGGCGTACTTGGCATATGATA
CACTTGATGTACTGCCAAGTGGGCAGTTTACCGTAAATACTCCACCCATTGACGTCAATGGAAAGTCCCT
ATTGGCGTTACTATGGGAACATACGTCATTATTGACGTCAATGGGCGGGGGTCGTTGGGCGGTCAGCCAG
GCGGGCCATTTACCGTAAGTTATGTAACGCGGAACTCCATATATGGGCTATGAACTAATGACCCCGTAAT
TGATTACTATTAATAACTAGTCAATAATCAATGTCGACCCAGGTGGCACTTTTCGGGGAAATGTGCGCGG
AACCCCTATTTGTTTATTTTTCTAAATACATTCAAATATGTATCCGCTCATGAGACAATAACCCTGATAA
ATGCTTCAATAATATTGAAAAAGGAAGAGTATGAGTATTCAACATTTCCGTGTCGCCCTTATTCCCTTTT
TTGCGGCATTTTGCCTTCCTGTTTTTGCTCACCCAGAAACGCTGGTGAAAGTAAAAGATGCTGAAGATCA
GTTGGGTGCACGAGTGGGTTACATCGAACTGGATCTCAACAGCGGTAAGATCCTTGAGAGTTTTCGCCCC
GAAGAACGTTTTCCAATGATGAGCACTTTTAAAGTTCTGCTATGTGGCGCGGTATTATCCCGTATTGACG
CCGGGCAAGAGCAACTCGGTCGCCGCATACACTATTCTCAGAATGACTTGGTTGAGTACTCACCAGTCAC
AGAAAAGCATCTTACGGATGGCATGACAGTAAGAGAATTATGCAGTGCTGCCATAACCATGAGTGATAAC
ACTGCGGCCAACTTACTTCTGACAACGATCGGAGGACCGAAGGAGCTAACCGCTTTTTTGCACAACATGG
GGGATCATGTAACTCGCCTTGATCGTTGGGAACCGGAGCTGAATGAAGCCATACCAAACGACGAGCGTGA
CACCACGATGCCTGTAGCAATGGCAACAACGTTGCGCAAACTATTAACTGGCGAACTACTTACTCTAGCT
TCCCGGCAACAATTAATAGACTGGATGGAGGCGGATAAAGTTGCAGGACCACTTCTGCGCTCGGCCCTTC
CGGCTGGCTGGTTTATTGCTGATAAATCTGGAGCCGGTGAGCGTGGGTCTCGCGGTATCATTGCAGCACT
GGGGCCAGATGGTAAGCCCTCCCGTATCGTAGTTATCTACACGACGGGGAGTCAGGCAACTATGGATGAA
CGAAATAGACAGATCGCTGAGATAGGTGCCTCACTGATTAAGCATTGGTAACTGTCAGACCAAGTTTACT
CATATATACTTTAGATTGATTTAAAACTTCATTTTTAATTTAAAAGGATCTAGGTGAAGATCCTTTTTGA
TAATCTCATGACCAAAATCCCTTAACGTGAGTTTTCGTTCCACTGAGCGTCAGACCCCGTAGAAAAGATC
AAAGGATCTTCTTGAGATCCTTTTTTTCTGCGCGTAATCTGCTGCTTGCAAACAAAAAAACCACCGCTAC
CAGCGGTGGTTTGTTTGCCGGATCAAGAGCTACCAACTCTTTTTCCGAAGGTAACTGGCTTCAGCAGAGC
GCAGATACCAAATACTGTTCTTCTAGTGTAGCCGTAGTTAGGCCACCACTTCAAGAACTCTGTAGCACCG
CCTACATACCTCGCTCTGCTAATCCTGTTACCAGTGGCTGCTGCCAGTGGCGATAAGTCGTGTCTTACCG
GGTTGGACTCAAGACGATAGTTACCGGATAAGGCGCAGCGGTCGGGCTGAACGGGGGGTTCGTGCACACA
GCCCAGCTTGGAGCGAACGACCTACACCGAACTGAGATACCTACAGCGTGAGCTATGAGAAAGCGCCACG
CTTCCCGAAGGGAGAAAGGCGGACAGGTATCCGGTAAGCGGCAGGGTCGGAACAGGAGAGCGCACGAGGG
AGCTTCCAGGGGGAAACGCCTGGTATCTTTATAGTCCTGTCGGGTTTCGCCACCTCTGACTTGAGCGTCG
ATTTTTGTGATGCTCGTCAGGGGGGCGGAGCCTATGGAAAAACGCCAGCAACGCGGCCTTTTTACGGTTC
CTGGCCTTTTGCTGGCCTTTTGCTCACATGTTCTTTCCTGCGTTATCCCCTGCTTCTGTGGATAACCGTA
TTACCGCCTTTGAGTGAGCTGATACCGCTCGCCGCAGCCGAACGACCGAGCGCAGCGAGTCAGTGAGCGA
GGAAGCGGAAGAGCGCCCAATACGCAAACCGCCTCTCCCCGCGCGTTGGCCGATTCATTAATGCAGCGGA
TCCAGACATGATAAGATACATTGATGAGTTTGGACAAACCACAACTAGAATGCAGTGAAAAAAATGCTTT
ATTTGTGAAATTTGTGATGCTATTGCTTTATTTGTAACCATTATAAGCTGCAATAAACAAGTTAGCTTTT
TGCAAAAGCCTAGGCCTCCAAAAAAGCCTCCTCACTACTTCTGGAATAGCTCAGAGGCCGAGGCGGCCTC
GGCCTCTGCATAAATAAAAAAAATTAGTCAGCCATGGGGCGGAGAATGGGCGGAACTGGGCGGAGTTAGG
GGCGGGATGGGCGGAGTTAGGGGCGGGACTATGGTTGCTGACTAATTGAGATGCGGATCCGCTGGCACGA
CAGGTTTCCCGACTGGAAAGCGGGCAGTGAGCGCAACGCAATTAATGTGAGTTAGCTCACTCATTAGGCA
CCCCAGGCTTTACACTTTATGCTTCCGGCTCGTATGTTGTGTGGAATTGTGAGCGGATAACAATTTCACA
CAGGAAACAGCTATGACCATGATTACGCCAAGCTTGGGCTGCAGGTCGAGGGATCTCCATAAGAGAAGAG
GGACAGCTATGACTGGGAGTAGTCAGGAGAGGAGGAAAAATCTGGCTAGTAAAACATGTAAGGAAAATTT
TAGGGATGTTAAAGAAAAAAATAACACAAAACAAAATAT
Features (pLannotate 1.2.2; 29 found; start..end, strand, type, name):
    199..254     -  polyA_signal   β-globin poly(A) signal: rabbit β-globin polyadenylation signal (Gil and Proudfoot, 1987)
    340..475     -  LTR            3' LTR (ΔU3) (fragment): self-inactivating 3' long terminal repeat (LTR) from HIV-1
    477..545     -  CDS            nef (fragment): NEF_HV1Z2 - Experimental evidence at protein level: Swiss-Prot protein existence level 1. Extracellular Nef protein targets CD4(+) T-lymphocytes for apoptosis by interacting with CXCR4 surface receptors. From Human immunodeficiency virus type 1 group M subtype D (isolate Z2/CDC-Z34) (HIV-1).
    571..1089    -  CDS            ETV6 (fragment): ETV6_HUMAN - Also known as TEL, TEL1. Experimental evidence at protein level: Swiss-Prot protein existence level 1. Transcriptional repressor; binds to the DNA sequence 5'- CCGGAAGT-3'. Plays a role in hematopoiesis and malignant transformation. From Homo sapiens (Human).
   1132..1848    -  CDS            mEGFP: mEGFP is a basic (constitutively fluorescent) green fluorescent protein published in 2002, derived from Aequorea victoria. It has moderate acid sensitivity.
   1862..1899    -  misc_feature   MCS (fragment): multiple cloning site
   1898..1914    -  promoter       tight TRE promoter (fragment): Tet-responsive promoter PTight, consisting of seven tet operator sequences followed by the minimal CMV promoter
   1930..2133    -  promoter       CMV promoter: human cytomegalovirus (CMV) immediate early promoter
   2134..2437    -  enhancer       CMV enhancer: human cytomegalovirus immediate early enhancer
   2505..2521    -  misc_feature   MCS (fragment): multiple cloning site
   2521..2546    -  CDS            Rev (fragment): human immunodeficiency virus 1 (HIV-1) Rev protein; rev; enhances nuclear export of unspliced and incompletely spliced viral mRNAs
   2923..3156    -  misc_feature   RRE: The Rev response element (RRE) of HIV-1 allows for Rev-dependent mRNA export from the nucleus to the cytoplasm.
   3290..3373    -  CDS            vif (fragment): VIF_HV1BR - Experimental evidence at protein level: Swiss-Prot protein existence level 1. Counteracts the innate antiviral activity of host APOBEC3F and APOBEC3G. Forms a complex with host APOBEC3F and APOBEC3G thus preventing the entry of these lethally hypermutating enzymes into progeny virions. Recruits an active E3 ubiquitin ligase complex composed of elongin BC, CUL5, and RBX2 to induce polyubiquitination of APOBEC3G and APOBEC3F. In turn, they are directed to the 26S proteasome for degradation. Vif interaction with APOBEC3G also blocks its cytidine deaminase activity in a proteasome-inde
   3516..3633    -  misc_feature   cPPT/CTS: central polypurine tract and central termination sequence of HIV-1
   3782..4141    -  CDS            HIV-1 gag (fragment): gag protein from human immunodeficiency virus 1; gag
   4125..4250    -  misc_feature   HIV-1 Ψ: packaging signal of human immunodeficiency virus type 1
   4297..4554    -  LTR            5' LTR (truncated): truncated 5' long terminal repeat (LTR) from HIV-1
   4556..4935    -  enhancer       CMV enhancer: human cytomegalovirus immediate early enhancer
   4966..5070    +  promoter       AmpR promoter: bla
   5071..5931    +  CDS            AmpR: β-lactamase; bla; confers resistance to ampicillin, carbenicillin, and related antibiotics
   6102..6690    +  rep_origin     ori: high-copy-number ColE1/pMB1/pBR322/pUC origin of replication
   6873..6927    +  CDS            lacI (fragment): lac repressor; lacI; The lac repressor binds to the lac operator to inhibit transcription in E. coli. This inhibition can be relieved by adding lactose or isopropyl-β-D-thiogalactopyranoside (IPTG).
   6929..7063    -  polyA_signal   SV40 poly(A) signal: SV40 polyadenylation signal
   7083..7218    -  rep_origin     SV40 ori: SV40 origin of replication
   7242..7264    -  promoter       SV40 promoter (fragment): SV40 enhancer and early promoter
   7271..7310    +  CDS            lacI (fragment): lac repressor; lacI; The lac repressor binds to the lac operator to inhibit transcription in E. coli. This inhibition can be relieved by adding lactose or isopropyl-β-D-thiogalactopyranoside (IPTG).
   7323..7344    +  protein_bind   CAP binding site: CAP binding activates transcription in the presence of cAMP. E. coli catabolite activator protein
   7359..7389    +  promoter       lac promoter: promoter for the E. coli lac operon
   7397..7413    +  protein_bind   lac operator: The lac repressor binds to the lac operator to inhibit transcription in E. coli. This inhibition can be relieved by adding lactose or isopropyl-β-D-thiogalactopyranoside (IPTG). lac repressor encoded by lacI
