[The description below was written by a language model from this plasmid's Addgene catalogue record and pLannotate feature annotations shown in this document.]
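Description:
CL20_mEGFP_FOidr_063 is a 7.6 kb mammalian expression plasmid built on the CL20 backbone. Although it is catalogued simply as a mammalian expression vector, the feature table shows the architecture of a self-inactivating HIV-1 lentiviral transfer vector. It is maintained in E. coli through a high-copy ColE1/pUC-type origin and an ampicillin resistance (β-lactamase) gene, and the recorded propagation strain is a recombination-deficient one, as is commonly chosen for repeat-containing LTR plasmids. The viral portion comprises a CMV enhancer fused to a truncated 5' LTR, which allows Tat-independent transcription of the vector genome. This is followed by the Ψ packaging signal with an adjoining gag fragment, the cPPT/CTS, the Rev response element and a ΔU3 3' LTR, with a rabbit β-globin polyadenylation signal downstream. Short vif, rev and nef annotations are residual HIV-1 fragments rather than functional genes. An SV40 origin and poly(A) signal and lac promoter/operator remnants lie in the plasmid backbone. No mammalian selection marker is annotated.

The payload sits between the RRE and the 3' LTR. An internal CMV enhancer/promoter drives monomeric EGFP fused at the N-terminus of FOidr_063, an unmutated human intrinsically disordered region. The table annotates this roughly 520 bp segment as an ETV6 fragment. According to the depositor comments, it corresponds to a stretch shared by the oncogenic fusion proteins ETV6–NTRK3 and ETV6–RUNX1 (residues 136–308 in each) and PAX5–ETV6 (residues 240–412). The construct is intended to express the fluorescently tagged IDR in mammalian cells. The associated study concerns protein condensate formation, so imaging of the fusion's localisation and condensation behaviour is the likely use.
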