Addgene plasmid #244615: CL20_mEGFP_FOidr_063
Purpose: Express mEGFP-tagged intrinsically disordered protein (IDR), FOidr_063, derived from human fusion protein ETV6_NTRK3; ETV6_RUNX1; PAX5_ETV6
Depositing lab: Richard Kriwacki. Depositing organization: St. Jude Children's Research Hospital. Publication: Proteome-wide computational analyses reveal links between protein condensate formation and RNA biology. Maiti S, Tripathi S, Baggett DW, Phillips AH, Park CG, Wang J, Wahiduzzaman, Freyaldenhoven WT, Kinger S, Pioso BJ, Bollinger JC, Somjee R, Lang B, Babu MM, Kriwacki RW. Sci Adv. 2025 Dec 5;11(49):eady1420. doi: 10.1126/sciadv.ady1420. Epub 2025 Dec 3. PubMed 41337585.
Backbone
  Vector backbone: CL20
  Vector type: Mammalian Expression
Growth in bacteria
  Bacterial resistance: Ampicillin, 100 μg/mL
  Growth temperature: 37°C
  Growth strain: NEB Stable
  Copy number: High Copy
Gene/Insert
  Gene/Insert name: FOidr_063
  Species: H. sapiens (human)
  Mutation: Unmutated
  Tag / fusion protein: monomeric EGFP (N terminal on insert)
  Cloning method: Restriction Enzyme; 5′ cloning site Unknown (unknown if destroyed)
Terms and licenses: Academic/Nonprofit Terms; Industry Terms: Not Available to Industry
Depositor comments: ETV6_NTRK3_136_308; ETV6_RUNX1_136_308; PAX5_ETV6_240_412
How to cite: CL20_mEGFP_FOidr_063 was a gift from Richard Kriwacki (Addgene plasmid # 244615 ; http://n2t.net/addgene:244615 ; RRID:Addgene_244615)
